Addgene plasmid #221480: pLX-EF1a_Empty
Purpose: (Empty Backbone) Empty vector control for pLX307 overexpresion experiments
Depositing lab: Matthew Meyerson. Depositing organization: Broad Institute. Publication: Dosage amplification dictates oncogenic regulation by the NKX2-1 lineage factor in lung adenocarcinoma. Pulice JL, Meyerson M. bioRxiv [Preprint]. 2023 Oct 27:2023.10.26.563996. doi: 10.1101/2023.10.26.563996. PubMed 37994369.
Backbone
  Vector backbone: pLX307
  Backbone size (bp): 10065
  Vector type: Mammalian Expression, Lentiviral
  Selectable markers: Puromycin
Growth in bacteria
  Bacterial resistance: Ampicillin, 100 μg/mL
  Growth temperature: 37°C
  Growth strain: NEB Stable
  Copy number: High Copy
Gene/Insert
  Gene/Insert name: None
Terms and licenses: Academic/Nonprofit Terms; Industry Terms: Not Available to Industry
Depositor comments: Empty vector for pLX307 formed by BsrGI digestion to remove insert between att sites.
How to cite: pLX-EF1a_Empty was a gift from Matthew Meyerson (Addgene plasmid # 221480 ; http://n2t.net/addgene:221480 ; RRID:Addgene_221480)
