[The description below was written by a language model from this plasmid's Addgene catalogue record and pLannotate feature annotations shown in this document.]
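Description:
pLX-EF1a_Empty is a third-generation-style, self-inactivating HIV-1 lentiviral expression vector derived from pLX307, made as an insert-free control for overexpression experiments carried out with pLX307-based constructs. According to the depositor, it was generated by BsrGI digestion of pLX307 to remove the segment lying between the att recombination sites. This fits with the sequenced plasmid being 8,380 nt, compared with the 10,065 bp listed for the parental backbone. It is propagated in E. coli through a high-copy ColE1/pUC-type origin with ampicillin selection (AmpR). The backbone also carries an f1 origin, remnants of the lac region, and T7 and T3 promoters.

The viral portion begins with an RSV promoter fused to a truncated 5' LTR, which drives Tat-independent transcription of the genomic RNA in packaging cells. This is followed by the Ψ packaging signal with a gag fragment and the RRE for Rev-dependent nuclear export. Within the transfer cassette, an SV40 early promoter/origin drives the puromycin N-acetyltransferase gene for selection of transduced mammalian cells. A cPPT/CTS element, which aids nuclear import of the proviral DNA, comes next, followed by the human EF-1α promoter. In the parental vector the EF-1α promoter would express a cloned open reading frame. Here no gene is present, and only a V5 epitope tag sequence is annotated downstream of the promoter, followed by WPRE to enhance transcript stability and expression. The ΔU3 3' LTR inactivates the viral promoter after integration, and an SV40 poly(A) signal lies beyond it. The construct is used to produce control lentivirus that confers puromycin resistance without expressing a transgene.
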