Features (pLannotate 1.2.2; 30 found; start..end, strand, type, name):
      1..227     +  promoter       RSV promoter: Rous sarcoma virus enhancer/promoter
    228..408     +  LTR            5' LTR (truncated): truncated 5' long terminal repeat (LTR) from HIV-1
    455..580     +  misc_feature   HIV-1 Ψ: packaging signal of human immunodeficiency virus type 1
    564..927     +  CDS            HIV-1 gag (fragment): gag protein from human immunodeficiency virus 1; gag
   1073..1306    +  misc_feature   RRE: The Rev response element (RRE) of HIV-1 allows for Rev-dependent mRNA export from the nucleus to the cytoplasm.
   1683..1709    +  CDS            Rev (fragment): human immunodeficiency virus 1 (HIV-1) Rev protein; rev; enhances nuclear export of unspliced and incompletely spliced viral mRNAs
   1716..1739    +  promoter       SV40 promoter (fragment): SV40 early promoter
   1740..1811    +  promoter       SV40 promoter (fragment): SV40 enhancer and early promoter
   1835..1970    +  rep_origin     SV40 ori: SV40 origin of replication
   2016..2612    +  CDS            PuroR (fragment): puromycin N-acetyltransferase; pac from Streptomyces; confers resistance to puromycin
   2661..2778    +  misc_feature   cPPT/CTS: central polypurine tract and central termination sequence of HIV-1
   2843..2909    +  CDS            small t antigen (fragment): SV40 (simian virus 40) small t antigen
   2916..4094    +  promoter       EF-1α promoter: strong constitutive promoter for human elongation factor EF-1α
   4141..4182    +  CDS            V5 tag: epitope tag from simian virus 5
   4233..4821    +  misc_feature   WPRE: woodchuck hepatitis virus posttranscriptional regulatory element
   4872..4891    +  misc_feature   cPPT/CTS (fragment): central polypurine tract and central termination sequence of HIV-1
   4893..5126    +  LTR            3' LTR (ΔU3): self-inactivating 3' long terminal repeat (LTR) from HIV-1
   5204..5325    +  polyA_signal   SV40 poly(A) signal: SV40 polyadenylation signal
   5365..5500    +  rep_origin     SV40 ori: SV40 origin of replication
   5521..5539    -  promoter       T7 promoter: promoter for bacteriophage T7 RNA polymerase
   5547..5702    +  CDS            lacZα (fragment): LacZα fragment of β-galactosidase; lacZ fragment
   5707..6135    +  rep_origin     f1 ori (sequence partly withheld): f1 bacteriophage origin of replication; arrow indicates direction of (+) strand synthesis
   6188..6292    +  promoter       AmpR promoter: bla
   6293..7153    +  CDS            AmpR: β-lactamase; bla; confers resistance to ampicillin, carbenicillin, and related antibiotics
   7324..7912    +  rep_origin     ori: high-copy-number ColE1/pMB1/pBR322/pUC origin of replication
   8095..8187    +  CDS            lacI (fragment): lac repressor; lacI; The lac repressor binds to the lac operator to inhibit transcription in E. coli. This inhibition can be relieved by adding lactose or isopropyl-β-D-thiogalactopyranoside (IPTG).
   8200..8221    +  protein_bind   CAP binding site: CAP binding activates transcription in the presence of cAMP. E. coli catabolite activator protein
   8236..8266    +  promoter       lac promoter: promoter for the E. coli lac operon
   8274..8290    +  protein_bind   lac operator: The lac repressor binds to the lac operator to inhibit transcription in E. coli. This inhibition can be relieved by adding lactose or isopropyl-β-D-thiogalactopyranoside (IPTG). lac repressor encoded by lacI
   8335..8353    +  promoter       T3 promoter: promoter for bacteriophage T3 RNA polymerase
>Addgene plasmid #221480 | pLX-EF1a_Empty | addgene full sequence | sequence record 437752 | Addgene NGS Result
TGTAGTCTTATGCAATACTCTTGTAGTCTTGCAACATGGTAACGATGAGTTAGCAACATGCCTTACAAGG
AGAGAAAAAGCACCGTGCATGCCGATTGGTGGAAGTAAGGTGGTACGATCGTGCCTTATTAGGAAGGCAA
CAGACGGGTCTGACATGGATTGGACGAACCACTGAATTGCCGCATTGCAGAGATATTGTATTTAAGTGCC
TAGCTCGATACATAAACGGGTCTCTCTGGTTAGACCAGATCTGAGCCTGGGAGCTCTCTGGCTAACTAGG
GAACCCACTGCTTAAGCCTCAATAAAGCTTGCCTTGAGTGCTTCAAGTAGTGTGTGCCCGTCTGTTGTGT
GACTCTGGTAACTAGAGATCCCTCAGACCCTTTTAGTCAGTGTGGAAAATCTCTAGCAGTGGCGCCCGAA
CAGGGACTTGAAAGCGAAAGGGAAACCAGAGGAGCTCTCTCGACGCAGGACTCGGCTTGCTGAAGCGCGC
ACGGCAAGAGGCGAGGGGCGGCGACTGGTGAGTACGCCAAAAATTTTGACTAGCGGAGGCTAGAAGGAGA
GAGATGGGTGCGAGAGCGTCAGTATTAAGCGGGGGAGAATTAGATCGCGATGGGAAAAAATTCGGTTAAG
GCCAGGGGGAAAGAAAAAATATAAATTAAAACATATAGTATGGGCAAGCAGGGAGCTAGAACGATTCGCA
GTTAATCCTGGCCTGTTAGAAACATCAGAAGGCTGTAGACAAATACTGGGACAGCTACAACCATCCCTTC
AGACAGGATCAGAAGAACTTAGATCATTATATAATACAGTAGCAACCCTCTATTGTGTGCATCAAAGGAT
AGAGATAAAAGACACCAAGGAAGCTTTAGACAAGATAGAGGAAGAGCAAAACAAAAGTAAGACCACCGCA
CAGCAAGCGGCCGCTGATCTTCAGACCTGGAGGAGGAGATATGAGGGACAATTGGAGAAGTGAATTATAT
AAATATAAAGTAGTAAAAATTGAACCATTAGGAGTAGCACCCACCAAGGCAAAGAGAAGAGTGGTGCAGA
GAGAAAAAAGAGCAGTGGGAATAGGAGCTTTGTTCCTTGGGTTCTTGGGAGCAGCAGGAAGCACTATGGG
CGCAGCGTCAATGACGCTGACGGTACAGGCCAGACAATTATTGTCTGGTATAGTGCAGCAGCAGAACAAT
TTGCTGAGGGCTATTGAGGCGCAACAGCATCTGTTGCAACTCACAGTCTGGGGCATCAAGCAGCTCCAGG
CAAGAATCCTGGCTGTGGAAAGATACCTAAAGGATCAACAGCTCCTGGGGATTTGGGGTTGCTCTGGAAA
ACTCATTTGCACCACTGCTGTGCCTTGGAATGCTAGTTGGAGTAATAAATCTCTGGAACAGATTTGGAAT
CACACGACCTGGATGGAGTGGGACAGAGAAATTAACAATTACACAAGCTTAATACACTCCTTAATTGAAG
AATCGCAAAACCAGCAAGAAAAGAATGAACAAGAATTATTGGAATTAGATAAATGGGCAAGTTTGTGGAA
TTGGTTTAACATAACAAATTGGCTGTGGTATATAAAATTATTCATAATGATAGTAGGAGGCTTGGTAGGT
TTAAGAATAGTTTTTGCTGTACTTTCTATAGTGAATAGAGTTAGGCAGGGATATTCACCATTATCGTTTC
AGACCCACCTCCCAACCCCGAGGGGACCCATGCATTGCATCTCAATTAGTCAGCAACCAGGTGTGGAAAG
TCCCCAGGCTCCCCAGCAGGCAGAAGTATGCAAAGCATGCGTCTCAATTAGTCAGCAACCATAGTCCCGC
CCCTAACTCCGCCCATCCCGCCCCTAACTCCGCCCAGTTCCGCCCATTCTCCGCCCCATGGCTGACTAAT
TTTTTTTATTTATGCAGAGGCCGAGGCCGCCTCGGCCTCTGAGCTATTCCAGAAGTAGTGAGGAGGCTTT
TTTGGAGGCCTAGGCTTTTGCAAAAAGCTTTCTAGAGGTACCACCGGAGCTTACCATGACCGAGTACAAG
CCCACGGTGCGCCTCGCCACCCGCGACGACGTCCCCAGGGCCGTACGCACCCTCGCCGCCGCGTTCGCCG
ACTACCCCGCCACGCGCCACACCGTCGATCCGGACCGCCACATCGAGCGGGTCACCGAGCTGCAAGAACT
CTTCCTCACGCGCGTCGGGCTCGACATCGGCAAGGTGTGGGTCGCGGACGACGGCGCCGCCGTGGCGGTC
TGGACCACGCCGGAGAGCGTCGAAGCGGGGGCGGTGTTCGCCGAGATCGGCCCGCGCATGGCCGAGTTGA
GCGGTTCCCGGCTGGCCGCGCAGCAACAGATGGAAGGCCTCCTGGCGCCGCACCGGCCCAAGGAGCCCGC
GTGGTTCCTGGCCACCGTCGGCGTCTCGCCCGACCACCAGGGCAAGGGTCTGGGCAGCGCCGTCGTGCTC
CCCGGAGTGGAGGCGGCCGAGCGCGCCGGGGTGCCCGCCTTCCTGGAGACCTCCGCGCCCCGCAACCTCC
CCTTCTACGAGCGGCTCGGCTTCACCGTCACCGCCGACGTCGAGGTGCCCGAAGGACCGCGCACCTGGTG
CATGACCCGCAAGCCCGGTGCCAGTTAACGAATTCTAGATCTTGAGACAAATGGCAGTATTCATCCACAA
TTTTAAAAGAAAAGGGGGGATTGGGGGGTACAGTGCAGGGGAAAGAATAGTAGACATAATAGCAACAGAC
ATACAAACTAAAGAATTACAAAAACAAATTACAAAAATTCAAAATTTTCGGGTTTATTACAGGGACAGCA
GAGATCCACTTTGGCGCCGGCTCGAGGCCTGCAGGTGCAAAGATGGATAAAGTTTTAAACAGAGAGGAAT
CTTTGCAGCTAATGGACCTTCTAGGTCTTGAAAGGAGTGGGAATTGGCTCCGGTGCCCGTCAGTGGGCAG
AGCGCACATCGCCCACAGTCCCCGAGAAGTTGGGGGGAGGGGTCGGCAATTGAACCGGTGCCTAGAGAAG
GTGGCGCGGGGTAAACTGGGAAAGTGATGTCGTGTACTGGCTCCGCCTTTTTCCCGAGGGTGGGGGAGAA
CCGTATATAAGTGCAGTAGTCGCCGTGAACGTTCTTTTTCGCAACGGGTTTGCCGCCAGAACACAGGTAA
GTGCCGTGTGTGGTTCCCGCGGGCCTGGCCTCTTTACGGGTTATGGCCCTTGCGTGCCTTGAATTACTTC
CACCTGGCTGCAGTACGTGATTCTTGATCCCGAGCTTCGGGTTGGAAGTGGGTGGGAGAGTTCGAGGCCT
TGCGCTTAAGGAGCCCCTTCGCCTCGTGCTTGAGTTGAGGCCTGGCCTGGGCGCTGGGGCCGCCGCGTGC
GAATCTGGTGGCACCTTCGCGCCTGTCTCGCTGCTTTCGATAAGTCTCTAGCCATTTAAAATTTTTGATG
ACCTGCTGCGACGCTTTTTTTCTGGCAAGATAGTCTTGTAAATGCGGGCCAAGATCTGCACACTGGTATT
TCGGTTTTTGGGGCCGCGGGCGGCGACGGGGCCCGTGCGTCCCAGCGCACATGTTCGGCGAGGCGGGGCC
TGCGAGCGCGGCCACCGAGAATCGGACGGGGGTAGTCTCAAGCTGGCCGGCCTGCTCTGGTGCCTGGCCT
CGCGCCGCCGTGTATCGCCCCGCCCTGGGCGGCAAGGCTGGCCCGGTCGGCACCAGTTGCGTGAGCGGAA
AGATGGCCGCTTCCCGGCCCTGCTGCAGGGAGCTCAAAATGGAGGACGCGGCGCTCGGGAGAGCGGGCGG
GTGAGTCACCCACACAAAGGAAAAGGGCCTTTCCGTCCTCAGCCGTCGCTTCATGTGACTCCACGGAGTA
CCGGGCGCCGTCCAGGCACCTCGATTAGTTCTCGAGCTTTTGGAGTACGTCGTCTTTAGGTTGGGGGGAG
GGGTTTTATGCGATGGAGTTTCCCCACACTGAGTGGGTGGAGACTGAAGTTAGGCCAGCTTGGCACTTGA
TGTAATTCTCCTTGGAATTTGCCCTTTTTGAGTTTGGATCTTGGTTCATTCTCAAGCCTCAGACAGTGGT
TCAAAGTTTTTTTCTTCCATTTCAGGTGTCGTGAGGCTAGCATCGATTGATCAACAAGTTTGTACAAAGT
GGTTGATATCGGTAAGCCTATCCCTAACCCTCTCCTCGGTCTCGATTCTACGTAGTAATGAACTAGTACC
GGTTAAGTCGACAATCAACGCGTTAAGTCGACAATCAACCTCTGGATTACAAAATTTGTGAAAGATTGAC
TGGTATTCTTAACTATGTTGCTCCTTTTACGCTATGTGGATACGCTGCTTTAATGCCTTTGTATCATGCT
ATTGCTTCCCGTATGGCTTTCATTTTCTCCTCCTTGTATAAATCCTGGTTGCTGTCTCTTTATGAGGAGT
TGTGGCCCGTTGTCAGGCAACGTGGCGTGGTGTGCACTGTGTTTGCTGACGCAACCCCCACTGGTTGGGG
CATTGCCACCACCTGTCAGCTCCTTTCCGGGACTTTCGCTTTCCCCCTCCCTATTGCCACGGCGGAACTC
ATCGCCGCCTGCCTTGCCCGCTGCTGGACAGGGGCTCGGCTGTTGGGCACTGACAATTCCGTGGTGTTGT
CGGGGAAATCATCGTCCTTTCCTTGGCTGCTCGCCTGTGTTGCCACCTGGATTCTGCGCGGGACGTCCTT
CTGCTACGTCCCTTCGGCCCTCAATCCAGCGGACCTTCCTTCCCGCGGCCTGCTGCCGGCTCTGCGGCCT
CTTCCGCGTCTTCGCCTTCGCCCTCAGACGAGTCGGATCTCCCTTTGGGCCGCCTCCCCGCGTCGACTTT
AAGACCAATGACTTACAAGGCAGCTGTAGATCTTAGCCACTTTTTAAAAGAAAAGGGGGGACTGGAAGGG
CTAATTCACTCCCAACGAAGACAAGATCTGCTTTTTGCTTGTACTGGGTCTCTCTGGTTAGACCAGATCT
GAGCCTGGGAGCTCTCTGGCTAACTAGGGAACCCACTGCTTAAGCCTCAATAAAGCTTGCCTTGAGTGCT
TCAAGTAGTGTGTGCCCGTCTGTTGTGTGACTCTGGTAACTAGAGATCCCTCAGACCCTTTTAGTCAGTG
TGGAAAATCTCTAGCAGTACGTATAGTAGTTCATGTCATCTTATTATTCAGTATTTATAACTTGCAAAGA
AATGAATATCAGAGAGTGAGAGGAACTTGTTTATTGCAGCTTATAATGGTTACAAATAAAGCAATAGCAT
CACAAATTTCACAAATAAAGCATTTTTTTCACTGCATTCTAGTTGTGGTTTGTCCAAACTCATCAATGTA
TCTTATCATGTCTGGCTCTAGCTATCCCGCCCCTAACTCCGCCCATCCCGCCCCTAACTCCGCCCAGTTC
CGCCCATTCTCCGCCCCATGGCTGACTAATTTTTTTTATTTATGCAGAGGCCGAGGCCGCCTCGGCCTCT
GAGCTATTCCAGAAGTAGTGAGGAGGCTTTTTTGGAGGCCTAGGGACGTACCCAATTCGCCCTATAGTGA
GTCGTATTACGCGCGCTCACTGGCCGTCGTTTTACAACGTCGTGACTGGGAAAACCCTGGCGTTACCCAA
CTTAATCGCCTTGCAGCACATCCCCCTTTCGCCAGCTGGCGTAATAGCGAAGAGGCCCGCACCGATCGCC
CTTCCCAACAGTTGCGCAGCCTGAATGGCGAATGGG
[124 nt withheld, positions 5707-5830]
C
[91 nt withheld, positions 5832-5922]
A
[49 nt withheld, positions 5924-5972]
CCTTTGACGTTGGAGTCCACGTTCTTT
[37 nt withheld, positions 6000-6036]
ACCCTATCTCGGTCTATTCTTTTGATTTATAAGGGATTTTGCCGATTTCGGCCTATTGGTTAAAAAATGA
GCTGATTTAACAAAAATTTAACGCGAATTTTAACAAAATATTAACGCTTACAATTTAGGTGGCACTTTTC
GGGGAAATGTGCGCGGAACCCCTATTTGTTTATTTTTCTAAATACATTCAAATATGTATCCGCTCATGAG
ACAATAACCCTGATAAATGCTTCAATAATATTGAAAAAGGAAGAGTATGAGTATTCAACATTTCCGTGTC
GCCCTTATTCCCTTTTTTGCGGCATTTTGCCTTCCTGTTTTTGCTCACCCAGAAACGCTGGTGAAAGTAA
AAGATGCTGAAGATCAGTTGGGTGCACGAGTGGGTTACATCGAACTGGATCTCAACAGCGGTAAGATCCT
TGAGAGTTTTCGCCCCGAAGAACGTTTTCCAATGATGAGCACTTTTAAAGTTCTGCTATGTGGCGCGGTA
TTATCCCGTATTGACGCCGGGCAAGAGCAACTCGGTCGCCGCATACACTATTCTCAGAATGACTTGGTTG
AGTACTCACCAGTCACAGAAAAGCATCTTACGGATGGCATGACAGTAAGAGAATTATGCAGTGCTGCCAT
AACCATGAGTGATAACACTGCGGCCAACTTACTTCTGACAACGATCGGAGGACCGAAGGAGCTAACCGCT
TTTTTGCACAACATGGGGGATCATGTAACTCGCCTTGATCGTTGGGAACCGGAGCTGAATGAAGCCATAC
CAAACGACGAGCGTGACACCACGATGCCTGTAGCAATGGCAACAACGTTGCGCAAACTATTAACTGGCGA
ACTACTTACTCTAGCTTCCCGGCAACAATTAATAGACTGGATGGAGGCGGATAAAGTTGCAGGACCACTT
CTGCGCTCGGCCCTTCCGGCTGGCTGGTTTATTGCTGATAAATCTGGAGCCGGTGAGCGTGGGTCTCGCG
GTATCATTGCAGCACTGGGGCCAGATGGTAAGCCCTCCCGTATCGTAGTTATCTACACGACGGGGAGTCA
GGCAACTATGGATGAACGAAATAGACAGATCGCTGAGATAGGTGCCTCACTGATTAAGCATTGGTAACTG
TCAGACCAAGTTTACTCATATATACTTTAGATTGATTTAAAACTTCATTTTTAATTTAAAAGGATCTAGG
TGAAGATCCTTTTTGATAATCTCATGACCAAAATCCCTTAACGTGAGTTTTCGTTCCACTGAGCGTCAGA
CCCCGTAGAAAAGATCAAAGGATCTTCTTGAGATCCTTTTTTTCTGCGCGTAATCTGCTGCTTGCAAACA
AAAAAACCACCGCTACCAGCGGTGGTTTGTTTGCCGGATCAAGAGCTACCAACTCTTTTTCCGAAGGTAA
CTGGCTTCAGCAGAGCGCAGATACCAAATACTGTTCTTCTAGTGTAGCCGTAGTTAGGCCACCACTTCAA
GAACTCTGTAGCACCGCCTACATACCTCGCTCTGCTAATCCTGTTACCAGTGGCTGCTGCCAGTGGCGAT
AAGTCGTGTCTTACCGGGTTGGACTCAAGACGATAGTTACCGGATAAGGCGCAGCGGTCGGGCTGAACGG
GGGGTTCGTGCACACAGCCCAGCTTGGAGCGAACGACCTACACCGAACTGAGATACCTACAGCGTGAGCT
ATGAGAAAGCGCCACGCTTCCCGAAGGGAGAAAGGCGGACAGGTATCCGGTAAGCGGCAGGGTCGGAACA
GGAGAGCGCACGAGGGAGCTTCCAGGGGGAAACGCCTGGTATCTTTATAGTCCTGTCGGGTTTCGCCACC
TCTGACTTGAGCGTCGATTTTTGTGATGCTCGTCAGGGGGGCGGAGCCTATGGAAAAACGCCAGCAACGC
GGCCTTTTTACGGTTCCTGGCCTTTTGCTGGCCTTTTGCTCACATGTTCTTTCCTGCGTTATCCCCTGAT
TCTGTGGATAACCGTATTACCGCCTTTGAGTGAGCTGATACCGCTCGCCGCAGCCGAACGACCGAGCGCA
GCGAGTCAGTGAGCGAGGAAGCGGAAGAGCGCCCAATACGCAAACCGCCTCTCCCCGCGCGTTGGCCGAT
TCATTAATGCAGCTGGCACGACAGGTTTCCCGACTGGAAAGCGGGCAGTGAGCGCAACGCAATTAATGTG
AGTTAGCTCACTCATTAGGCACCCCAGGCTTTACACTTTATGCTTCCGGCTCGTATGTTGTGTGGAATTG
TGAGCGGATAACAATTTCACACAGGAAACAGCTATGACCATGATTACGCCAAGCGCGCAATTAACCCTCA
CTAAAGGGAACAAAAGCTGGAGCTGCAAGCTTAA
